>Addgene plasmid #203995 | pMRMTK-clo25 | addgene full sequence | sequence record 422544 | Addgene NGS Result
GTCTTTAAAAAGGCCGTAATATCCAGCTGAACGGTCTGGTTATAGGTACATTGAGCAACTGACTGAAATG
CCTCAAAATGTTCTTTACGATGCCATTGGGATATATCAACGGTGGTATATCCAGTGATTTTTTTCTCCAT
TTTAGCTTCCTTAGCTCCTGAAAATCTCGATAACTCAAAAAATACGCCCGGTAGTGATCTTATTTCATTA
TGGTGAAAGTTGGAACCTCTTACGTGCCGATCAGTCAATTCGAGGGGGATCAATTCCGTTTTCCGCTGCA
TAACCCTGCTTCGGGGTCATTATAGCGATTTTTTCGGTATATCCATCCTTTTTCGCACGATATACAGGAT
TTTGCCAAAGGGTTCGTGTAGACTTTCCTTGGTGTATCCAACGGCGTCAGCCCTACCGCCGGCGTAACAG
ATGAGGGCAAGCGGATGGCTGATGAAACCAAGCCAACCAGGAAGGGCAGCCCACCTATCACGGAATTGAT
CCGGCCACGATGCGTCCGGCGTAGAGGATCTGAAGATCAGCAGTTCAACCTGTTGATAGTACGTACTAAG
CTCTCATGTTTCACGTACTAAGCTCTCATGTTTAACGTACTAAGCTCTCATGTTTAACGAACTAAACCCT
CATGGCTAACGTACTAAGCTCTCATGGCTAACGTACTAAGCTCTCATGTTTCACGTACTAAGCTCTCATG
TTTGAACAATAAAATTAATATAAATCAGCAACTTAAATAGCCTCTAAGGTTTTAAGTTTTATAAGAAAAA
AAAGAATATATAAGGCTTTTAAAGCTTTTAAGGTTTAACGGTTGTGGACAACAAGCCAGGGATGTAACGC
ACTGAGAAGCCCTTAGAGCCTCTCAAAGCAATTTTGAGTGACACAGGAACACTTAACGGCTGACATGGGG
GTCTCGGAGACCATTGTTTGTACTGACAAGTGGATTTTGACTGGCGATACTAGAAATGCGCCTACTCCGG
AAATGCCGGTGTGGCTTCTTTCTGAAAGGATGTAACGATGGCAACAACAATTAAGTGTGTGGCTCGTCGC
ATGGCCGGTGGTAATGGCCATGAGCACATCAGTCACTTGTGGTGGCAGCAGGTCGACGACTCTGGTCGAG
TTTTGTCTTCTGGCGATAACACGCGTGAGCAAATGGTGGCGTATATCGAGAAGCATGGACACCACTCTGT
CTGGTGTCCAGACCGCAATCCGGCAGTACAGGGTGCCTGGGTGCGCGTCCATAACAATGGACGTATCAAG
TATGTGCAGACGGTGGCTGATGGCAGGACTACCGACAATCTGCTTTCCCTGCCGTTGCGCTGAGAAGCGC
AGTTTTCAATCTTTGGAGGTCCTGAAATGAGCGATAAGCGTATTTATGTGGAACGGCGTCCGGAAGGTGA
TTATGCAGTACGGCGTCCAAACTCTCAGCGCGCAAGTGATGTTCTGCCAACTCAACGCGAAGCGATTGAC
CGCGCGAAGCAGCTGAAATTACGAGACCTCACACTGGCTCACCTTCGGGTGGGCCTTTCTGCGTTTATAC
CTAGGAGTCAAAATTACTCCCCGCCCTGCCACTCATCGCAGTACTGTTGTAATTCATTAAGCATTCTACC
GACATGGAAGCCATCACAAACGGCATGATGAACCTGAATCGCCAGCGGCATCAGCACCTTGTCGCCTTGC
GTATAATATTTGCCCATGGTGAAAACGGGGGCGAAGAAGTTGTCCATATTGGCCACGTTTAAATCAAAAC
TGGTGAAACTCACCCAGGGATTGGCTGAGACGAAAAACATATTCTCAATAAACCCTTTAGGGAAATAGGC
CAGGTTTTCACCGTAACACGCCACATCTTGCGAATATATGTGTAGAAACTGCCGGAAATCGTCGTGGTAT
TCACTCCAGAGCGATGAAAACGTTTCAGTTTGCTCATGGAAAACGGTGTAACAAGGGTGAACACTATCCC
ATATCACCAGCTCACCGTCTTTCATTGCCATACGGAATTCCGGATGAGCATTCATCAGGCGGGCAAGAAT
GTGAATAAAGGCCGGATAAAACTTGTGCTTATTTTTCTTTACG
Features (pLannotate 1.2.2; 5 found; start..end, strand, type, name):
    141..243     -  promoter       cat promoter: promoter of the E. coli cat gene encoding chloramphenicol acetyltransferase
    435..480     +  CDS            traJ (fragment): oriT-recognizing protein; traJ
    517..905     +  rep_origin     R6K γ ori: γ replication origin from E. coli plasmid R6K; requires the R6K initiator protein pi for replication
   1506..1533    +  terminator     T7Te terminator: phage T7 early transcription terminator
   1554..140     -  CDS            CmR (across the origin): chloramphenicol acetyltransferase; cat; confers resistance to chloramphenicol
