[The description below was written by a language model from this plasmid's Addgene catalogue record and pLannotate feature annotations shown in this document.]
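Description:
pMRMTK-clo25 is a small part-storage ("cloning") plasmid from a modular cloning (MoClo) toolkit built for engineering maize root microbiome bacteria. Its minimal backbone, listed at about 1.6 kb, consists of an R6K γ origin of replication, an origin of transfer (oriT) and a chloramphenicol resistance gene. Because the R6K γ origin fires only when the pi initiator protein is supplied in trans, the plasmid is maintained in pir-expressing E. coli such as Pir1 and cannot replicate in ordinary hosts. The record lists it as low copy. Selection relies on chloramphenicol acetyltransferase (CmR) driven by its native cat promoter. The short traJ fragment detected next to the origin is consistent with the oriT region, which allows conjugative mobilisation when transfer functions are provided by a donor strain.

The payload is a 575 bp insert named Hro ES6, which the record also enters in the promoter field. It is flanked by BsaI sites that are retained after cloning, so the part can be released by this type IIS enzyme and combined with other toolkit parts in Golden Gate assemblies. The record does not define what Hro ES6 is or its source organism. The automated annotation assigns no feature to that insert; it marks only a T7Te transcription terminator upstream of the resistance cassette. The sequenced record is 2,073 nt, slightly shorter than the 2,182 bp catalogue size, and this discrepancy is not explained. Although catalogued under plant expression, the listed elements are all bacterial, fitting a role as a donor of a standardised part for constructs used in plant-associated bacteria.
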