Addgene plasmid #203995: pMRMTK-clo25
Purpose: Cloning plasmid containing the Hro ES6 insert with a chloramphenicol resistance marker
Depositing lab: Nathan Crook. Depositing organization: North Carolina State University. Publication: Engineering the Maize Root Microbiome: A Rapid MoClo Toolkit and Identification of Potential Bacterial Chassis for Studying Plant-Microbe Interactions. van Schaik J, Li Z, Cheadle J, Crook N. ACS Synth Biol. 2023 Oct 20;12(10):3030-3040. doi: 10.1021/acssynbio.3c00371. Epub 2023 Sep 15. PubMed 37712562.
Backbone
  Vector backbone: R6Kγ origin of replication, oriT & chloramphenicol resistance gene
  Backbone size w/o insert (bp): 1607
  Total vector size (bp): 2182
  Vector type: Plant Expression
Growth in bacteria
  Bacterial resistance: Chloramphenicol, 25 μg/mL
  Growth temperature: 37°C
  Growth strain: Pir1
  Copy number: Low Copy
Gene/Insert
  Gene/Insert name: Hro ES6
  Insert size (bp): 575
  Promoter: Hro ES6
  Cloning method: Restriction Enzyme; 5′ cloning site BsaI (not destroyed); 3′ cloning site BsaI (not destroyed)
  Sequencing primers: 5′ gtaacgcactgagaagcccttagag; 3′ CCTGCCACTCATCGCAGTACTG
Terms and licenses: Academic/Nonprofit Terms; Industry Terms: Not Available to Industry
Depositor comments: Please visit https://www.biorxiv.org/content/10.1101/2023.06.05.543168v1 for bioRxiv preprint.
How to cite: pMRMTK-clo25 was a gift from Nathan Crook (Addgene plasmid # 203995 ; http://n2t.net/addgene:203995 ; RRID:Addgene_203995)
